Addgene plasmid #143992: TFORF2000
Purpose: Lentiviral vector for overexpressing transcription factor ORFs with unique 24-bp barcodes. Barcodes facilitate identification of transcription factors in pooled screens.
Depositing lab: Feng Zhang. Depositing organization: Broad Institute. Publication: A transcription factor atlas of directed differentiation. Joung J, Ma S, Tay T, Geiger-Schuller KR, Kirchgatterer PC, Verdine VK, Guo B, Arias-Garcia MA, Allen WE, Singh A, Kuksenko O, Abudayyeh OO, Gootenberg JS, Fu Z, Macrae RK, Buenrostro JD, Regev A, Zhang F. Cell. 2023 Jan 5;186(1):209-229.e26. doi: 10.1016/j.cell.2022.11.026. PubMed 36608654.
Backbone
  Vector backbone: pLX_TRC317
  Backbone manufacturer: Broad Institute Genetic Perturbation Platform
  Backbone size w/o insert (bp): 8264
  Vector type: Mammalian Expression, Lentiviral
  Selectable markers: Puromycin
Growth in bacteria
  Bacterial resistance: Ampicillin, 100 μg/mL
  Growth temperature: 37°C
  Growth strain: NEB Stable
  Copy number: High Copy
Gene/Insert
  Gene/Insert name: MYEF2
  Species: H. sapiens (human)
  Insert size (bp): 1904
  Entrez Gene: MYEF2 (a.k.a. HsT18564, MEF-2, MST156, MSTP156, myEF-2)
  Promoter: EF1a
  Cloning method: Unknown
  Sequencing primers: 5′ GGGTGGAGACTGAAGTTAGGCCAG; 3′ CACATAGCGTAAAAGGAGCAACATAG
Terms and licenses: Academic/Nonprofit Terms; Industry Terms: Not Available to Industry
Depositor comments: NM_016132,ENST00000324324 . The transcription factor ORF portion of this plasmid was synthesized by Genewiz. Please test multiple small colonies in case of plasmid recombination. To make this collection available in a timely manner, a portion of this collection was not fully sequenced by Addgene. If an Addgene verified full plasmid sequence is not available, please contact us prior to placing an order to request the full sequence.
How to cite: TFORF2000 was a gift from Feng Zhang (Addgene plasmid # 143992 ; http://n2t.net/addgene:143992 ; RRID:Addgene_143992)
