[The description below was written by a language model from this plasmid's Addgene catalogue record and pLannotate feature annotations shown in this document.]
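Description:
TFORF2000 is a lentiviral mammalian expression plasmid built on the pLX_TRC317 backbone. It carries the human MYEF2 open reading frame as one member of a barcoded transcription factor ORF collection. It is propagated in E. coli through a high-copy ColE1/pUC-type origin with ampicillin selection (AmpR under its own bla promoter). The backbone also contains an f1 origin and remnants of a lac/lacZα cloning region flanked by T7 and T3 promoters. The depositor notes that the plasmid can recombine, as is common with LTR-containing vectors.

The viral portion follows a third-generation, self-inactivating layout. An RSV promoter fused to a truncated HIV-1 5' LTR drives genomic RNA production in packaging cells, followed by the Ψ packaging signal with a gag fragment, the RRE for Rev-dependent nuclear export, a cPPT/CTS element, and a ΔU3 3' LTR with a downstream SV40 poly(A) signal.

Between the LTRs are two expression units. An SV40 early promoter/origin region drives puromycin N-acetyltransferase for selecting transduced cells. The EF-1α promoter drives MYEF2, annotated as a transcriptional repressor of the myelin basic protein gene, and a WPRE downstream enhances transcript expression. No epitope tag or reporter is annotated. The 24-bp barcode described in the catalogue entry is not annotated as a feature. It may lie in the short interval between the ORF and the WPRE, where only a small U6 promoter fragment is called, but the record does not give its position.

The construct is intended for constitutive MYEF2 overexpression after lentiviral transduction. In pooled transcription factor screens, such as directed differentiation studies, the barcode identifies which ORF each cell received.
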