Features (pLannotate 1.2.2; 31 found; start..end, strand, type, name):
      5..231     +  promoter       RSV promoter: Rous sarcoma virus enhancer/promoter
    232..412     +  LTR            5' LTR (truncated): truncated 5' long terminal repeat (LTR) from HIV-1
    459..584     +  misc_feature   HIV-1 Ψ: packaging signal of human immunodeficiency virus type 1
    568..931     +  CDS            HIV-1 gag (fragment): gag protein from human immunodeficiency virus 1; gag
   1077..1310    +  misc_feature   RRE: The Rev response element (RRE) of HIV-1 allows for Rev-dependent mRNA export from the nucleus to the cytoplasm.
   1687..1713    +  CDS            Rev (fragment): human immunodeficiency virus 1 (HIV-1) Rev protein; rev; enhances nuclear export of unspliced and incompletely spliced viral mRNAs
   1720..1743    +  promoter       SV40 promoter (fragment): SV40 early promoter
   1744..1815    +  promoter       SV40 promoter (fragment): SV40 enhancer and early promoter
   1839..1974    +  rep_origin     SV40 ori: SV40 origin of replication
   2020..2616    +  CDS            PuroR (fragment): puromycin N-acetyltransferase; pac from Streptomyces; confers resistance to puromycin
   2665..2782    +  misc_feature   cPPT/CTS: central polypurine tract and central termination sequence of HIV-1
   2847..2913    +  CDS            small t antigen (fragment): SV40 (simian virus 40) small t antigen
   2920..4098    +  promoter       EF-1α promoter: strong constitutive promoter for human elongation factor EF-1α
   4115..5914    +  CDS            MYEF2: MYEF2_HUMAN - Also known as KIAA1341. Experimental evidence at protein level: Swiss-Prot protein existence level 1. Transcriptional repressor of the myelin basic protein gene (MBP). Binds to the proximal MB1 element 5'-TTGTCC-3' of the MBP promoter. Its binding to MB1 and function are inhibited by PURA (By similarity). From Homo sapiens (Human).
   5930..5983    +  promoter       U6 promoter (fragment): RNA polymerase III promoter for human U6 snRNA
   6025..6613    +  misc_feature   WPRE: woodchuck hepatitis virus posttranscriptional regulatory element
   6664..6683    +  misc_feature   cPPT/CTS (fragment): central polypurine tract and central termination sequence of HIV-1
   6685..6918    +  LTR            3' LTR (ΔU3): self-inactivating 3' long terminal repeat (LTR) from HIV-1
   6996..7117    +  polyA_signal   SV40 poly(A) signal: SV40 polyadenylation signal
   7157..7292    +  rep_origin     SV40 ori: SV40 origin of replication
   7313..7331    -  promoter       T7 promoter: promoter for bacteriophage T7 RNA polymerase
   7339..7494    +  CDS            lacZα (fragment): LacZα fragment of β-galactosidase; lacZ fragment
   7499..7927    +  rep_origin     f1 ori (sequence partly withheld): f1 bacteriophage origin of replication; arrow indicates direction of (+) strand synthesis
   7980..8084    +  promoter       AmpR promoter: bla
   8085..8945    +  CDS            AmpR: β-lactamase; bla; confers resistance to ampicillin, carbenicillin, and related antibiotics
   9116..9704    +  rep_origin     ori: high-copy-number ColE1/pMB1/pBR322/pUC origin of replication
   9887..9979    +  CDS            lacI (fragment): lac repressor; lacI; The lac repressor binds to the lac operator to inhibit transcription in E. coli. This inhibition can be relieved by adding lactose or isopropyl-β-D-thiogalactopyranoside (IPTG).
   9992..10013   +  protein_bind   CAP binding site: CAP binding activates transcription in the presence of cAMP. E. coli catabolite activator protein
  10028..10058   +  promoter       lac promoter: promoter for the E. coli lac operon
  10066..10082   +  protein_bind   lac operator: The lac repressor binds to the lac operator to inhibit transcription in E. coli. This inhibition can be relieved by adding lactose or isopropyl-β-D-thiogalactopyranoside (IPTG). lac repressor encoded by lacI
  10127..10145   +  promoter       T3 promoter: promoter for bacteriophage T3 RNA polymerase
>Addgene plasmid #143992 | TFORF2000 | addgene full sequence | sequence record 400506 | Addgene NGS Result
TTAATGTAGTCTTATGCAATACTCTTGTAGTCTTGCAACATGGTAACGATGAGTTAGCAACATGCCTTAC
AAGGAGAGAAAAAGCACCGTGCATGCCGATTGGTGGAAGTAAGGTGGTACGATCGTGCCTTATTAGGAAG
GCAACAGACGGGTCTGACATGGATTGGACGAACCACTGAATTGCCGCATTGCAGAGATATTGTATTTAAG
TGCCTAGCTCGATACATAAACGGGTCTCTCTGGTTAGACCAGATCTGAGCCTGGGAGCTCTCTGGCTAAC
TAGGGAACCCACTGCTTAAGCCTCAATAAAGCTTGCCTTGAGTGCTTCAAGTAGTGTGTGCCCGTCTGTT
GTGTGACTCTGGTAACTAGAGATCCCTCAGACCCTTTTAGTCAGTGTGGAAAATCTCTAGCAGTGGCGCC
CGAACAGGGACTTGAAAGCGAAAGGGAAACCAGAGGAGCTCTCTCGACGCAGGACTCGGCTTGCTGAAGC
GCGCACGGCAAGAGGCGAGGGGCGGCGACTGGTGAGTACGCCAAAAATTTTGACTAGCGGAGGCTAGAAG
GAGAGAGATGGGTGCGAGAGCGTCAGTATTAAGCGGGGGAGAATTAGATCGCGATGGGAAAAAATTCGGT
TAAGGCCAGGGGGAAAGAAAAAATATAAATTAAAACATATAGTATGGGCAAGCAGGGAGCTAGAACGATT
CGCAGTTAATCCTGGCCTGTTAGAAACATCAGAAGGCTGTAGACAAATACTGGGACAGCTACAACCATCC
CTTCAGACAGGATCAGAAGAACTTAGATCATTATATAATACAGTAGCAACCCTCTATTGTGTGCATCAAA
GGATAGAGATAAAAGACACCAAGGAAGCTTTAGACAAGATAGAGGAAGAGCAAAACAAAAGTAAGACCAC
CGCACAGCAAGCGGCCGCTGATCTTCAGACCTGGAGGAGGAGATATGAGGGACAATTGGAGAAGTGAATT
ATATAAATATAAAGTAGTAAAAATTGAACCATTAGGAGTAGCACCCACCAAGGCAAAGAGAAGAGTGGTG
CAGAGAGAAAAAAGAGCAGTGGGAATAGGAGCTTTGTTCCTTGGGTTCTTGGGAGCAGCAGGAAGCACTA
TGGGCGCAGCGTCAATGACGCTGACGGTACAGGCCAGACAATTATTGTCTGGTATAGTGCAGCAGCAGAA
CAATTTGCTGAGGGCTATTGAGGCGCAACAGCATCTGTTGCAACTCACAGTCTGGGGCATCAAGCAGCTC
CAGGCAAGAATCCTGGCTGTGGAAAGATACCTAAAGGATCAACAGCTCCTGGGGATTTGGGGTTGCTCTG
GAAAACTCATTTGCACCACTGCTGTGCCTTGGAATGCTAGTTGGAGTAATAAATCTCTGGAACAGATTTG
GAATCACACGACCTGGATGGAGTGGGACAGAGAAATTAACAATTACACAAGCTTAATACACTCCTTAATT
GAAGAATCGCAAAACCAGCAAGAAAAGAATGAACAAGAATTATTGGAATTAGATAAATGGGCAAGTTTGT
GGAATTGGTTTAACATAACAAATTGGCTGTGGTATATAAAATTATTCATAATGATAGTAGGAGGCTTGGT
AGGTTTAAGAATAGTTTTTGCTGTACTTTCTATAGTGAATAGAGTTAGGCAGGGATATTCACCATTATCG
TTTCAGACCCACCTCCCAACCCCGAGGGGACCCATGCATTGCATCTCAATTAGTCAGCAACCAGGTGTGG
AAAGTCCCCAGGCTCCCCAGCAGGCAGAAGTATGCAAAGCATGCGTCTCAATTAGTCAGCAACCATAGTC
CCGCCCCTAACTCCGCCCATCCCGCCCCTAACTCCGCCCAGTTCCGCCCATTCTCCGCCCCATGGCTGAC
TAATTTTTTTTATTTATGCAGAGGCCGAGGCCGCCTCGGCCTCTGAGCTATTCCAGAAGTAGTGAGGAGG
CTTTTTTGGAGGCCTAGGCTTTTGCAAAAAGCTTTCTAGAGGTACCACCGGAGCTTACCATGACCGAGTA
CAAGCCCACGGTGCGCCTCGCCACCCGCGACGACGTCCCCAGGGCCGTACGCACCCTCGCCGCCGCGTTC
GCCGACTACCCCGCCACGCGCCACACCGTCGATCCGGACCGCCACATCGAGCGGGTCACCGAGCTGCAAG
AACTCTTCCTCACGCGCGTCGGGCTCGACATCGGCAAGGTGTGGGTCGCGGACGACGGCGCCGCCGTGGC
GGTCTGGACCACGCCGGAGAGCGTCGAAGCGGGGGCGGTGTTCGCCGAGATCGGCCCGCGCATGGCCGAG
TTGAGCGGTTCCCGGCTGGCCGCGCAGCAACAGATGGAAGGCCTCCTGGCGCCGCACCGGCCCAAGGAGC
CCGCGTGGTTCCTGGCCACCGTCGGCGTCTCGCCCGACCACCAGGGCAAGGGTCTGGGCAGCGCCGTCGT
GCTCCCCGGAGTGGAGGCGGCCGAGCGCGCCGGGGTGCCCGCCTTCCTGGAGACCTCCGCGCCCCGCAAC
CTCCCCTTCTACGAGCGGCTCGGCTTCACCGTCACCGCCGACGTCGAGGTGCCCGAAGGACCGCGCACCT
GGTGCATGACCCGCAAGCCCGGTGCCAGTTAACGAATTCTAGATCTTGAGACAAATGGCAGTATTCATCC
ACAATTTTAAAAGAAAAGGGGGGATTGGGGGGTACAGTGCAGGGGAAAGAATAGTAGACATAATAGCAAC
AGACATACAAACTAAAGAATTACAAAAACAAATTACAAAAATTCAAAATTTTCGGGTTTATTACAGGGAC
AGCAGAGATCCACTTTGGCGCCGGCTCGAGGCCTGCAGGTGCAAAGATGGATAAAGTTTTAAACAGAGAG
GAATCTTTGCAGCTAATGGACCTTCTAGGTCTTGAAAGGAGTGGGAATTGGCTCCGGTGCCCGTCAGTGG
GCAGAGCGCACATCGCCCACAGTCCCCGAGAAGTTGGGGGGAGGGGTCGGCAATTGAACCGGTGCCTAGA
GAAGGTGGCGCGGGGTAAACTGGGAAAGTGATGTCGTGTACTGGCTCCGCCTTTTTCCCGAGGGTGGGGG
AGAACCGTATATAAGTGCAGTAGTCGCCGTGAACGTTCTTTTTCGCAACGGGTTTGCCGCCAGAACACAG
GTAAGTGCCGTGTGTGGTTCCCGCGGGCCTGGCCTCTTTACGGGTTATGGCCCTTGCGTGCCTTGAATTA
CTTCCACCTGGCTGCAGTACGTGATTCTTGATCCCGAGCTTCGGGTTGGAAGTGGGTGGGAGAGTTCGAG
GCCTTGCGCTTAAGGAGCCCCTTCGCCTCGTGCTTGAGTTGAGGCCTGGCCTGGGCGCTGGGGCCGCCGC
GTGCGAATCTGGTGGCACCTTCGCGCCTGTCTCGCTGCTTTCGATAAGTCTCTAGCCATTTAAAATTTTT
GATGACCTGCTGCGACGCTTTTTTTCTGGCAAGATAGTCTTGTAAATGCGGGCCAAGATCTGCACACTGG
TATTTCGGTTTTTGGGGCCGCGGGCGGCGACGGGGCCCGTGCGTCCCAGCGCACATGTTCGGCGAGGCGG
GGCCTGCGAGCGCGGCCACCGAGAATCGGACGGGGGTAGTCTCAAGCTGGCCGGCCTGCTCTGGTGCCTG
GCCTCGCGCCGCCGTGTATCGCCCCGCCCTGGGCGGCAAGGCTGGCCCGGTCGGCACCAGTTGCGTGAGC
GGAAAGATGGCCGCTTCCCGGCCCTGCTGCAGGGAGCTCAAAATGGAGGACGCGGCGCTCGGGAGAGCGG
GCGGGTGAGTCACCCACACAAAGGAAAAGGGCCTTTCCGTCCTCAGCCGTCGCTTCATGTGACTCCACGG
AGTACCGGGCGCCGTCCAGGCACCTCGATTAGTTCTCGAGCTTTTGGAGTACGTCGTCTTTAGGTTGGGG
GGAGGGGTTTTATGCGATGGAGTTTCCCCACACTGAGTGGGTGGAGACTGAAGTTAGGCCAGCTTGGCAC
TTGATGTAATTCTCCTTGGAATTTGCCCTTTTTGAGTTTGGATCTTGGTTCATTCTCAAGCCTCAGACAG
TGGTTCAAAGTTTTTTTCTTCCATTTCAGGTGTCGTGAGGCTAGCACCGCCACCATGGCGGACGCCAACA
AGGCCGAGGTGCCCGGGGCCACTGGTGGCGACAGCCCGCACCTGCAGCCCGCAGAGCCGCCGGGCGAGCC
GCGGCGAGAGCCGCACCCCGCGGAGGCGGAGAAGCAGCAGCCGCAGCACAGCAGCAGCTCCAATGGCGTT
AAAATGGAGAATGATGAATCAGCAAAAGAAGAGAAATCTGACTTAAAGGAAAAATCTACAGGAAGTAAGA
AGGCCAATAGATTTCATCCTTATTCAAAAGACAAGAATTCGGGCGCTGGAGAAAAGAAGGGTCCAAATCG
TAACAGAGTTTTCATTAGCAACATCCCATATGACATGAAATGGCAAGCTATTAAAGATCTAATGAGAGAG
AAAGTTGGTGAGGTTACATACGTGGAGCTCTTTAAGGATGCGGAAGGAAAATCAAGGGGTTGTGGTGTGG
TTGAATTCAAAGATGAAGAATTTGTAAAGAAAGCCCTAGAAACTATGAACAAATATGATCTTAGTGGAAG
ACCCCTTAATATTAAAGAGGATCCTGATGGAGAAAATGCTCGTAGGGCATTGCAGCGAACAGGAGGATCA
TTTCCAGGAGGACACGTCCCTGATATGGGATCAGGGTTGATGAATTTACCACCTTCCATACTCAATAATC
CAAACATTCCTCCTGAAGTCATCAGTAATTTGCAGGCCGGTAGACTTGGTTCCACAATTTTTGTTGCCAA
TCTTGACTTCAAAGTTGGTTGGAAGAAGCTAAAGGAAGTGTTCAGCATAGCTGGAACTGTGAAGCGGGCA
GATATTAAAGAAGACAAAGATGGCAAGAGCAGAGGAATGGGCACTGTCACTTTTGAGCAAGCAATTGAAG
CAGTTCAAGCAATTTCTATGTTCAATGGGCAGTTTTTATTTGATAGACCTATGCATGTGAAAATGGATGA
CAAGTCTGTTCCTCATGAAGAGTACCGTTCACATGATGGTAAAACACCACAATTACCACGTGGTCTTGGA
GGCATTGGGATGGGACTTGGTCCGGGTGGACAGCCTATTAGTGCCAGCCAGTTGAACATAGGTGGAGTAA
TGGGAAATTTAGGTCCAGGTGGTATGGGAATGGATGGTCCAGGTTTTGGAGGAATGAATAGAATTGGAGG
AGGAATAGGGTTTGGTGGTCTGGAAGCAATGAATAGCATGGGAGGATTTGGAGGAGTTGGCCGAATGGGA
GAGCTGTACCGTGGTGCGATGACTAGTAGCATGGAGCGAGATTTTGGACGTGGTGATATTGGAATAAATC
GAGGCTTTGGAGATTCCTTTGGTAGACTTGGCAGTGCAATGATTGGAGGGTTTGCAGGAAGAATAGGATC
TTCTAACATGGGTCCAGTAGGATCTGGAATAAGTGGTGGAATGGGTAGCATGAACAGTGTGACTGGAGGA
ATGGGGATGGGACTGGACCGGATGAGTTCCAGCTTTGATAGAATGGGACCAGGTATAGGAGCTATACTGG
AAAGGAGCATCGATATGGATCGAGGATTTTTATCGGGTCCAATGGGAAGCGGAATGAGAGAGAGAATAGG
CTCCAAAGGCAACCAGATATTTGTCAGAAATCTACCTTTTGACTTGACTTGGCAGAAACTAAAAGAGAAA
TTCAGTCAGTGTGGTCATGTAATGTTTGCAGAAATAAAAATGGAGAATGGAAAGTCAAAAGGCTGTGGAA
CAGTCAGATTTGACTCCCCAGAATCAGCTGAAAAAGCCTGCAGAATAATGAATGGCATAAAAATCAGTGG
CAGAGAAATTGATGTTCGCTTGGATCGTAATGCATAGTAATGAACTAGTCCGTAACTTGAAAGTATTTCG
ATTTCTTGGCTTTATATATCTTGTGGAAAGGACGAGTGCTGAGCAGTGCCTCCCAATATACGCGTTAAGT
CGACAATCAACCTCTGGATTACAAAATTTGTGAAAGATTGACTGGTATTCTTAACTATGTTGCTCCTTTT
ACGCTATGTGGATACGCTGCTTTAATGCCTTTGTATCATGCTATTGCTTCCCGTATGGCTTTCATTTTCT
CCTCCTTGTATAAATCCTGGTTGCTGTCTCTTTATGAGGAGTTGTGGCCCGTTGTCAGGCAACGTGGCGT
GGTGTGCACTGTGTTTGCTGACGCAACCCCCACTGGTTGGGGCATTGCCACCACCTGTCAGCTCCTTTCC
GGGACTTTCGCTTTCCCCCTCCCTATTGCCACGGCGGAACTCATCGCCGCCTGCCTTGCCCGCTGCTGGA
CAGGGGCTCGGCTGTTGGGCACTGACAATTCCGTGGTGTTGTCGGGGAAATCATCGTCCTTTCCTTGGCT
GCTCGCCTGTGTTGCCACCTGGATTCTGCGCGGGACGTCCTTCTGCTACGTCCCTTCGGCCCTCAATCCA
GCGGACCTTCCTTCCCGCGGCCTGCTGCCGGCTCTGCGGCCTCTTCCGCGTCTTCGCCTTCGCCCTCAGA
CGAGTCGGATCTCCCTTTGGGCCGCCTCCCCGCGTCGACTTTAAGACCAATGACTTACAAGGCAGCTGTA
GATCTTAGCCACTTTTTAAAAGAAAAGGGGGGACTGGAAGGGCTAATTCACTCCCAACGAAGACAAGATC
TGCTTTTTGCTTGTACTGGGTCTCTCTGGTTAGACCAGATCTGAGCCTGGGAGCTCTCTGGCTAACTAGG
GAACCCACTGCTTAAGCCTCAATAAAGCTTGCCTTGAGTGCTTCAAGTAGTGTGTGCCCGTCTGTTGTGT
GACTCTGGTAACTAGAGATCCCTCAGACCCTTTTAGTCAGTGTGGAAAATCTCTAGCAGTACGTATAGTA
GTTCATGTCATCTTATTATTCAGTATTTATAACTTGCAAAGAAATGAATATCAGAGAGTGAGAGGAACTT
GTTTATTGCAGCTTATAATGGTTACAAATAAAGCAATAGCATCACAAATTTCACAAATAAAGCATTTTTT
TCACTGCATTCTAGTTGTGGTTTGTCCAAACTCATCAATGTATCTTATCATGTCTGGCTCTAGCTATCCC
GCCCCTAACTCCGCCCATCCCGCCCCTAACTCCGCCCAGTTCCGCCCATTCTCCGCCCCATGGCTGACTA
ATTTTTTTTATTTATGCAGAGGCCGAGGCCGCCTCGGCCTCTGAGCTATTCCAGAAGTAGTGAGGAGGCT
TTTTTGGAGGCCTAGGGACGTACCCAATTCGCCCTATAGTGAGTCGTATTACGCGCGCTCACTGGCCGTC
GTTTTACAACGTCGTGACTGGGAAAACCCTGGCGTTACCCAACTTAATCGCCTTGCAGCACATCCCCCTT
TCGCCAGCTGGCGTAATAGCGAAGAGGCCCGCACCGATCGCCCTTCCCAACAGTTGCGCAGCCTGAATGG
CGAATGGG
[124 nt withheld, positions 7499-7622]
C
[91 nt withheld, positions 7624-7714]
A
[49 nt withheld, positions 7716-7764]
CCTTTGACGTTGGAGTCCACGTTCTTT
[37 nt withheld, positions 7792-7828]
ACCCTATCTCGGTCTATTCTTTTGATTTATAAGGGATTTTGCCGATTTCGGCCTATTGGTTAAAAAATGA
GCTGATTTAACAAAAATTTAACGCGAATTTTAACAAAATATTAACGCTTACAATTTAGGTGGCACTTTTC
GGGGAAATGTGCGCGGAACCCCTATTTGTTTATTTTTCTAAATACATTCAAATATGTATCCGCTCATGAG
ACAATAACCCTGATAAATGCTTCAATAATATTGAAAAAGGAAGAGTATGAGTATTCAACATTTCCGTGTC
GCCCTTATTCCCTTTTTTGCGGCATTTTGCCTTCCTGTTTTTGCTCACCCAGAAACGCTGGTGAAAGTAA
AAGATGCTGAAGATCAGTTGGGTGCACGAGTGGGTTACATCGAACTGGATCTCAACAGCGGTAAGATCCT
TGAGAGTTTTCGCCCCGAAGAACGTTTTCCAATGATGAGCACTTTTAAAGTTCTGCTATGTGGCGCGGTA
TTATCCCGTATTGACGCCGGGCAAGAGCAACTCGGTCGCCGCATACACTATTCTCAGAATGACTTGGTTG
AGTACTCACCAGTCACAGAAAAGCATCTTACGGATGGCATGACAGTAAGAGAATTATGCAGTGCTGCCAT
AACCATGAGTGATAACACTGCGGCCAACTTACTTCTGACAACGATCGGAGGACCGAAGGAGCTAACCGCT
TTTTTGCACAACATGGGGGATCATGTAACTCGCCTTGATCGTTGGGAACCGGAGCTGAATGAAGCCATAC
CAAACGACGAGCGTGACACCACGATGCCTGTAGCAATGGCAACAACGTTGCGCAAACTATTAACTGGCGA
ACTACTTACTCTAGCTTCCCGGCAACAATTAATAGACTGGATGGAGGCGGATAAAGTTGCAGGACCACTT
CTGCGCTCGGCCCTTCCGGCTGGCTGGTTTATTGCTGATAAATCTGGAGCCGGTGAGCGTGGGTCTCGCG
GTATCATTGCAGCACTGGGGCCAGATGGTAAGCCCTCCCGTATCGTAGTTATCTACACGACGGGGAGTCA
GGCAACTATGGATGAACGAAATAGACAGATCGCTGAGATAGGTGCCTCACTGATTAAGCATTGGTAACTG
TCAGACCAAGTTTACTCATATATACTTTAGATTGATTTAAAACTTCATTTTTAATTTAAAAGGATCTAGG
TGAAGATCCTTTTTGATAATCTCATGACCAAAATCCCTTAACGTGAGTTTTCGTTCCACTGAGCGTCAGA
CCCCGTAGAAAAGATCAAAGGATCTTCTTGAGATCCTTTTTTTCTGCGCGTAATCTGCTGCTTGCAAACA
AAAAAACCACCGCTACCAGCGGTGGTTTGTTTGCCGGATCAAGAGCTACCAACTCTTTTTCCGAAGGTAA
CTGGCTTCAGCAGAGCGCAGATACCAAATACTGTTCTTCTAGTGTAGCCGTAGTTAGGCCACCACTTCAA
GAACTCTGTAGCACCGCCTACATACCTCGCTCTGCTAATCCTGTTACCAGTGGCTGCTGCCAGTGGCGAT
AAGTCGTGTCTTACCGGGTTGGACTCAAGACGATAGTTACCGGATAAGGCGCAGCGGTCGGGCTGAACGG
GGGGTTCGTGCACACAGCCCAGCTTGGAGCGAACGACCTACACCGAACTGAGATACCTACAGCGTGAGCT
ATGAGAAAGCGCCACGCTTCCCGAAGGGAGAAAGGCGGACAGGTATCCGGTAAGCGGCAGGGTCGGAACA
GGAGAGCGCACGAGGGAGCTTCCAGGGGGAAACGCCTGGTATCTTTATAGTCCTGTCGGGTTTCGCCACC
TCTGACTTGAGCGTCGATTTTTGTGATGCTCGTCAGGGGGGCGGAGCCTATGGAAAAACGCCAGCAACGC
GGCCTTTTTACGGTTCCTGGCCTTTTGCTGGCCTTTTGCTCACATGTTCTTTCCTGCGTTATCCCCTGAT
TCTGTGGATAACCGTATTACCGCCTTTGAGTGAGCTGATACCGCTCGCCGCAGCCGAACGACCGAGCGCA
GCGAGTCAGTGAGCGAGGAAGCGGAAGAGCGCCCAATACGCAAACCGCCTCTCCCCGCGCGTTGGCCGAT
TCATTAATGCAGCTGGCACGACAGGTTTCCCGACTGGAAAGCGGGCAGTGAGCGCAACGCAATTAATGTG
AGTTAGCTCACTCATTAGGCACCCCAGGCTTTACACTTTATGCTTCCGGCTCGTATGTTGTGTGGAATTG
TGAGCGGATAACAATTTCACACAGGAAACAGCTATGACCATGATTACGCCAAGCGCGCAATTAACCCTCA
CTAAAGGGAACAAAAGCTGGAGCTGCAAGC
