>Addgene plasmid #143992 | TFORF2000 | depositor partial sequence | sequence record 284100 | Insert
ACCGCCACCATGGCGGACGCCAACAAGGCCGAGGTGCCCGGGGCCACTGGTGGCGACAGCCCGCACCTGC
AGCCCGCAGAGCCGCCGGGCGAGCCGCGGCGAGAGCCGCACCCCGCGGAGGCGGAGAAGCAGCAGCCGCA
GCACAGCAGCAGCTCCAATGGCGTTAAAATGGAGAATGATGAATCAGCAAAAGAAGAGAAATCTGACTTA
AAGGAAAAATCTACAGGAAGTAAGAAGGCCAATAGATTTCATCCTTATTCAAAAGACAAGAATTCGGGCG
CTGGAGAAAAGAAGGGTCCAAATCGTAACAGAGTTTTCATTAGCAACATCCCATATGACATGAAATGGCA
AGCTATTAAAGATCTAATGAGAGAGAAAGTTGGTGAGGTTACATACGTGGAGCTCTTTAAGGATGCGGAA
GGAAAATCAAGGGGTTGTGGTGTGGTTGAATTCAAAGATGAAGAATTTGTAAAGAAAGCCCTAGAAACTA
TGAACAAATATGATCTTAGTGGAAGACCCCTTAATATTAAAGAGGATCCTGATGGAGAAAATGCTCGTAG
GGCATTGCAGCGAACAGGAGGATCATTTCCAGGAGGACACGTCCCTGATATGGGATCAGGGTTGATGAAT
TTACCACCTTCCATACTCAATAATCCAAACATTCCTCCTGAAGTCATCAGTAATTTGCAGGCCGGTAGAC
TTGGTTCCACAATTTTTGTTGCCAATCTTGACTTCAAAGTTGGTTGGAAGAAGCTAAAGGAAGTGTTCAG
CATAGCTGGAACTGTGAAGCGGGCAGATATTAAAGAAGACAAAGATGGCAAGAGCAGAGGAATGGGCACT
GTCACTTTTGAGCAAGCAATTGAAGCAGTTCAAGCAATTTCTATGTTCAATGGGCAGTTTTTATTTGATA
GACCTATGCATGTGAAAATGGATGACAAGTCTGTTCCTCATGAAGAGTACCGTTCACATGATGGTAAAAC
ACCACAATTACCACGTGGTCTTGGAGGCATTGGGATGGGACTTGGTCCGGGTGGACAGCCTATTAGTGCC
AGCCAGTTGAACATAGGTGGAGTAATGGGAAATTTAGGTCCAGGTGGTATGGGAATGGATGGTCCAGGTT
TTGGAGGAATGAATAGAATTGGAGGAGGAATAGGGTTTGGTGGTCTGGAAGCAATGAATAGCATGGGAGG
ATTTGGAGGAGTTGGCCGAATGGGAGAGCTGTACCGTGGTGCGATGACTAGTAGCATGGAGCGAGATTTT
GGACGTGGTGATATTGGAATAAATCGAGGCTTTGGAGATTCCTTTGGTAGACTTGGCAGTGCAATGATTG
GAGGGTTTGCAGGAAGAATAGGATCTTCTAACATGGGTCCAGTAGGATCTGGAATAAGTGGTGGAATGGG
TAGCATGAACAGTGTGACTGGAGGAATGGGGATGGGACTGGACCGGATGAGTTCCAGCTTTGATAGAATG
GGACCAGGTATAGGAGCTATACTGGAAAGGAGCATCGATATGGATCGAGGATTTTTATCGGGTCCAATGG
GAAGCGGAATGAGAGAGAGAATAGGCTCCAAAGGCAACCAGATATTTGTCAGAAATCTACCTTTTGACTT
GACTTGGCAGAAACTAAAAGAGAAATTCAGTCAGTGTGGTCATGTAATGTTTGCAGAAATAAAAATGGAG
AATGGAAAGTCAAAAGGCTGTGGAACAGTCAGATTTGACTCCCCAGAATCAGCTGAAAAAGCCTGCAGAA
TAATGAATGGCATAAAAATCAGTGGCAGAGAAATTGATGTTCGCTTGGATCGTAATGCATAGTAATGAAC
TAGTCCGTAACTTGAAAGTATTTCGATTTCTTGGCTTTATATATCTTGTGGAAAGGACGAGTGCTGAGCA
GTGCCTCCCAATAT
