>Addgene plasmid #143992 | TFORF2000 | depositor partial sequence | sequence record 284101 | Barcode
GTGCTGAGCAGTGCCTCCCAATAT
